>Addgene plasmid #71140 | pJK314 | depositor full sequence | sequence record 131039 | pJK314 sequence 4176 bps
TGGCGAATGGG
[124 nt withheld, positions 12-135]
C
[91 nt withheld, positions 137-227]
A
[49 nt withheld, positions 229-277]
CCTTTGACGTTGGAGTCCACGTTCTTT
[37 nt withheld, positions 305-341]
ACCCTATCTCGGTCTATTCTTTTGATTTATAAGGGATTTTGCCGATTTCGGCCTATTGGTTAAAAAATGA
GCTGATTTAACAAAAATTTAACGCGAATTTTAACAAAATATTAACGTTTACAATTTCAGGTGGCACTTTT
CGGGGAAATGTGCGCGGAACCCCTATTTGTTTATTTTTCTAAATACATTCAAATATGTATCCGCTCATGA
GACAATAACCCTGATAAATGCTTCAATAATATTGAAAAAGGAAGAGTATGAGTATTCAACATTTCCGTGT
CGCCCTTATTCCCTTTTTTGCGGCATTTTGCCTTCCTGTTTTTGCTCACCCAGAAACGCTGGTGAAAGTA
AAAGATGCTGAAGATCAGTTGGGTGCACGAGTGGGTTACATCGAACTGGATCTCAACAGCGGTAAGATCC
TTGAGAGTTTTCGCCCCGAAGAACGTTTTCCAATGATGAGCACTTTTAAAGTTCTGCTATGTGGCGCGGT
ATTATCCCGTATTGACGCCGGGCAAGAGCAACTCGGTCGCCGCATACACTATTCTCAGAATGACTTGGTT
GAGTACTCACCAGTCACAGAAAAGCATCTTACGGATGGCATGACAGTAAGAGAATTATGCAGTGCTGCCA
TAACCATGAGTGATAACACTGCGGCCAACTTACTTCTGACAACGATCGGAGGACCGAAGGAGCTAACCGC
TTTTTTGCACAACATGGGGGATCATGTAACTCGCCTTGATCGTTGGGAACCGGAGCTGAATGAAGCCATA
CCAAACGACGAGCGTGACACCACGATGCCTGCAGCAATGGCAACAACGTTGCGCAAACTATTAACTGGCG
AACTACTTACTCTAGCTTCCCGGCAACAATTAATAGACTGGATGGAGGCGGATAAAGTTGCAGGACCACT
TCTGCGCTCGGCCCTTCCGGCTGGCTGGTTTATTGCTGATAAATCTGGAGCCGGTGAGCGTGGGTCTCGC
GGTATCATTGCAGCACTGGGGCCAGATGGTAAGCCCTCCCGTATCGTAGTTATCTACACGACGGGGAGTC
AGGCAACTATGGATGAACGAAATAGACAGATCGCTGAGATAGGTGCCTCACTGATTAAGCATTGGTAACT
GTCAGACCAAGTTTACTCATATATACTTTAGATTGATTTAAAACTTCATTTTTAATTTAAAAGGATCTAG
GTGAAGATCCTTTTTGATAATCTCATGACCAAAATCCCTTAACGTGAGTTTTCGTTCCACTGAGCGTCAG
ACCCCGTAGAAAAGATCAAAGGATCTTCTTGAGATCCTTTTTTTCTGCGCGTAATCTGCTGCTTGCAAAC
AAAAAAACCACCGCTACCAGCGGTGGTTTGTTTGCCGGATCAAGAGCTACCAACTCTTTTTCCGAAGGTA
ACTGGCTTCAGCAGAGCGCAGATACCAAATACTGTCCTTCTAGTGTAGCCGTAGTTAGGCCACCACTTCA
AGAACTCTGTAGCACCGCCTACATACCTCGCTCTGCTAATCCTGTTACCAGTGGCTGCTGCCAGTGGCGA
TAAGTCGTGTCTTACCGGGTTGGACTCAAGACGATAGTTACCGGATAAGGCGCAGCGGTCGGGCTGAACG
GGGGGTTCGTGCACACAGCCCAGCTTGGAGCGAACGACCTACACCGAACTGAGATACCTACAGCGTGAGC
TATGAGAAAGCGCCACGCTTCCCGAAGGGAGAAAGGCGGACAGGTATCCGGTAAGCGGCAGGGTCGGAAC
AGGAGAGCGCACGAGGGAGCTTCCAGGGGGAAACGCCTGGTATCTTTATAGTCCTGTCGGGTTTCGCCAC
CTCTGACTTGAGCGTCGATTTTTGTGATGCTCGTCAGGGGGGCGGAGCCTATGGAAAAACGCCAGCAACG
CGGCCTTTTTACGGTTCCTGGCCTTTTGCTGGCCTTTTGCTCACATGTTCTTTCCTGCGTTATCCCCTGA
TTCTGTGGATAACCGTATTACCGCCTTTGAGTGAGCTGATACCGCTCGCCGCAGCCGAACGACCGAGCGC
AGCGAGTCAGTGAGCGAGGAAGCGGAAGAGCGCCTGATGCGGTATTTTCTCCTTACGCATCTGTGCGGTA
TTTCACACCGCATATATGGTGCACTCTCAGTACAATCTGCTCTGATGCCGCATAGTTAAGCCAGTATACA
CTCCGCTATCGCTACGTGACTGGGTCATGGCTGCGCCCCGACACCCGCCAACACCCGCTGACGCGCCCTG
ACGGGCTTGTCTGCTCCCGGCATCCGCTTACAGACAAGCTGTGACCGTCTCCGGGAGCTGCATGTGTCAG
AGGTTTTCACCGTCATCACCGAAACGCGCGAGGCAGCTGCGGTAAAGCTCATCAGCGTGGTCGTGAAGCG
ATTCACAGATGTCTGCCTGTTCATCCGCGTCCAGCTCGTTGAGTTTCTCCAGAAGCGTTAATGTCTGGCT
TCTGATAAAGCGGGCCATGTTAAGGGCGGTTTTTTCCTGTTTGGTCACTGATGCCTCCGTGTAAGGGGGA
TTTCTGTTCATGGGGGTAATGATACCGATGAAACGAGAGAGGATGCTCACGATACGGGTTACTGATGATG
AACATGCCCGGTTACTGGAACGTTGTGAGGGTAAACAACTGGCGGTATGGATGCGGCGGGACCAGAGAAA
AATCACTCAGGGTCAATGCCAGCGCTTCGTTAATACAGATGTAGGTGTTCCACAGGGTAGCCAGCAGCAT
CCTGCGATGCAGATCCGGAACATAATGGTGCAGGGCGCTGACTTCCGCGTTTCCAGACTTTACGAAACAC
GGAAACCGAAGACCATTCATGTTGTTGCTCAGGTCGCAGACGTTTTGCAGCAGCAGTCGCTTCACGTTCG
CTCGCGTATCGGTGATTCATTCTGCTAACCAGTAAGGCAACCCCGCCAGCCTAGCCGGGTCCTCAACGAC
AGGAGCACGATCATGCGCACCCGTGGCCAGGACCCAACGCTGCCCGAGATCTCGATCCCGCGAAATTAAT
ACGACTCACTATAGGGAGACCACAACGGTTTCCCTCTAGAAATAATTTTGTTTAACTTTAAGAAGGAGAT
ATACATATGATGAGCGAAACCGCCCCCCTGCCCTCTGCTTCCAGTGCTTTAGAAGATAAAGCAGCCTCTG
CCCCCGTTGTGGGCATTATCATGGGCAGCCAGTCAGACTGGGAAACCATGCGCCATGCAGACGCATTGCT
GACAGAGCTGGAAATTCCGCATGAAACCCTCATTGTTTCAGCACATCGTACGCCAGACCGGTTGGCGGAT
TATGCGCGTACGGCAGCCGAACGCGGCCTGAATGTGATTATTGCTGGGGCCGGTGGAGCTGCAGTTCTGC
CGGGTATGTGTGCGGCATGGACACGCCTGCCCGTGCTGGGTGTTCCAGTAGAATCTCGCGCTCTTAAAGG
CATGGACAGCCTGCTTTCCATTGTGCAGATGCCCGGCGGCGTGCCTGTGGGCACTTTGGCTATTGGGGCA
TCCGGCGCCAAAAATGCCGCCTTGCTGGCCGCCTCCATTCTTGCACTGTATAACCCGGCCCTTGCCGCAC
GCCTTGAAACATGGCGCGCATTGCAGACGGCCTCTGTCCCCAACTCTCCCATTACCGAAGATAAATGAGA
ATTCGAGCTCCGTCGACAAGCTTGCGGCCGCACTCGAGCACCACCACCACCACCACTGAGATCCGGCTGC
TAACAAAGCCCGAAAGGAAGCTGAGTTGGCTGCTGCCACCGCTGAGCAATAACTAGCATAACCCCTTGGG
GCCTCTAAACGGGTCTTGAGGGGTTTTTTGCTGAAAGGAGGAACTATATCCGGAT
Features (pLannotate 1.2.2; 13 found; start..end, strand, type, name):
     12..467     +  rep_origin     f1 ori (sequence partly withheld): f1 bacteriophage origin of replication; arrow indicates direction of (+) strand synthesis
    494..598     +  promoter       AmpR promoter: bla
    599..1459    +  CDS            AmpR: β-lactamase; bla; confers resistance to ampicillin, carbenicillin, and related antibiotics
   1630..2218    +  rep_origin     ori: high-copy-number ColE1/pMB1/pBR322/pUC origin of replication
   2404..2546    -  misc_feature   bom: basis of mobility region from pBR322
   2648..2839    -  CDS            rop: Rop protein, which maintains plasmids at low copy number; rop
   2856..3236    +  CDS            YPB1_ECOLX: Protein predicted: Swiss-Prot protein existence level 4. From Escherichia coli.
   3348..3366    +  promoter       T7 promoter: promoter for bacteriophage T7 RNA polymerase
   3398..3420    +  RBS            RBS: efficient ribosome binding site from bacteriophage T7 gene 10 (Olins and Rangwala, 1989)
   3500..3961    +  CDS            purE (fragment): PURE_ECOLI - Experimental evidence at protein level: Swiss-Prot protein existence level 1. Catalyzes the conversion of N5-carboxyaminoimidazole ribonucleotide (N5-CAIR) to 4-carboxy-5-aminoimidazole ribonucleotide (CAIR). From Escherichia coli (strain K12).
   4020..4037    +  CDS            9xHis (fragment): 9xHis affinity tag
   4047..4096    +  CDS            SET1 (fragment): solubility-enhancement tag derived from T7 phage gene 10B
   4104..4151    +  terminator     T7 terminator: transcription terminator for bacteriophage T7 RNA polymerase
