[The description below was written by a language model from this plasmid's Addgene catalogue record and pLannotate feature annotations shown in this document.]
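Description:
pJK314 is a 4,176 bp bacterial expression plasmid built on the pET23a backbone for producing the H89V mutant of PurE, the N5-carboxyaminoimidazole ribonucleotide (N5-CAIR) mutase of the acidophilic bacterium Acetobacter aceti 1023, in E. coli. It replicates from a ColE1/pMB1-type origin and is catalogued as high copy, although the feature table also annotates rop and the pBR322 bom region. Selection is by ampicillin through the bla gene and its own promoter. An f1 origin is also present, which allows single-stranded DNA production with helper phage.

The purE coding sequence was inserted between NdeI and EcoRI sites, both retained. This places it downstream of the T7 promoter and the strong phage T7 gene 10 ribosome binding site, and upstream of the T7 terminator. Expression therefore depends on a host that supplies T7 RNA polymerase. The insert changes histidine-89 to valine and carries an additional N-terminal methionine. The automated annotation labels the gene as a fragment matching E. coli PurE. This reflects homology to the reference protein rather than the source organism, which the catalogue gives as A. aceti.

A short His-tag fragment lies downstream of the insert and comes from the vector's C-terminal tag region. The record does not say whether it is in frame with PurE or separated from it by a stop codon, so the protein should not be assumed to be tagged. The adjacent "SET1" hit is likewise a partial match within vector sequence.

PurE converts N5-CAIR to CAIR in purine biosynthesis. The associated work is a biochemical and structural study of this enzyme, so the plasmid presumably serves to produce the mutant protein for that kind of analysis.
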