Addgene plasmid #71140: pJK314
Purpose: Expression of Acetobacter aceti 1023 PurE (H89V mutant) in E. coli
Depositing lab: T. J. Kappock. Depositing organization: Washington University in Saint Louis. Publication: Biochemical and structural studies of N5-carboxyaminoimidazole ribonucleotide mutase from the acidophilic bacterium Acetobacter aceti. Constantine CZ, Starks CM, Mill CP, Ransome AE, Karpowicz SJ, Francois JA, Goodman RA, Kappock TJ. Biochemistry. 2006 Jul 11;45(27):8193-208. 10.1021/bi060465n PubMed 16819818.
Backbone
  Vector backbone: pET23a
  Backbone size w/o insert (bp): 3666
  Total vector size (bp): 4176
  Vector type: Bacterial Expression
Growth in bacteria
  Bacterial resistance: Ampicillin, 100 μg/mL
  Growth temperature: 37°C
  Growth strain: DH5alpha
  Copy number: High Copy
Gene/Insert
  Gene/Insert name: N5-carboxyaminoimidazole ribonucleotide mutase (alt names: purE; AZ09_02690)
  Species: Acetobacter aceti 1023
  Mutation: changes histidine-89 to valine; additional N-terminal methionine
  GenBank ID: AAZ04483.1 KDE21029.1
  Promoter: T7
  Cloning method: Restriction Enzyme; 5′ cloning site NdeI (not destroyed); 3′ cloning site EcoRI (not destroyed)
  Sequencing primers: 5′ T7 promoter; 3′ T7 terminator
Terms and licenses: Academic/Nonprofit Terms; Industry Terms: Not Available to Industry
How to cite: pJK314 was a gift from T. J. Kappock (Addgene plasmid # 71140 ; http://n2t.net/addgene:71140 ; RRID:Addgene_71140)
