>Addgene plasmid #71140 | pJK314 | addgene partial sequence | sequence record 134078 | T7 5'-TAATACGACTCACTATAGGG-3'
AATAATTTTGTTTAACTTTAAGAAGGAGATATACATATGATGAGCGAAACCGCCCCCCTGCCCTCTGCTT
CCAGTGCTTTAGAAGATAAAGCAGCCTCTGCCCCCGTTGTGGGCATTATCATGGGCAGCCAGTCAGACTG
GGAAACCATGCGCCATGCAGACGCATTGCTGACAGAGCTGGAAATTCCGCATGAAACCCTCATTGTTTCA
GCACATCGTACGCCAGACCGGTTGGCGGATTATGCGCGTACGGCAGCCGAACGCGGCCTGAATGTGATTA
TTGCTGGGGCCGGTGGAGCTGCAGTTCTGCCGGGTATGTGTGCGGCATGGACACGCCTGCCCGTGCTGGG
TGTTCCAGTAGAATCTCGCGCTCTTAAAGGCATGGACAGCCTGCTTTCCATTGTGCAGATGCCCGGCGGC
GTGCCTGTGGGCACTTTGGCTATTGGGGCATCCGGCGCCAAAAATGCCGCCTTGCTGGCCGCCTCCATTC
TTGCACTGTATAACCCGGCCCTTGCCGCACGCCTTGAAACATGGCGCGCATTGCAGACGGCCTCTGTCCC
CAACTCTCCCATTACCGAAGATAAATGAGAATTCGAGCTCCGTCGACAAGCTTGCGGCCGCACTCGAGCA
CCACCACCACCACCACTGAGATCCGGCTGCTAACAAAGCCCGAAAGGAAGCTGAGTTGGCTGCTGCCACC
GCTGAGCAATAACTAGCATAACCCCTTGGGGCCTCTAAACGGGTCTTGAGGGGTTTTTTGCTGAAAGGAG
GAACTATATCCGGATTGGCGAATGGG
[124 nt withheld, positions 797-920]
C
[91 nt withheld, positions 922-1012]
A
