>Addgene plasmid #71140 | pJK314 | addgene partial sequence | sequence record 134079 | T7term 5'-GCTAGTTATTGCTCAGCGG-3'
CTTTCGGGCTTTGTTAGCAGCCGGATCTCAGTGGTGGTGGTGGTGGTGCTCGAGTGCGGCCGCAAGCTTG
TCGACGGAGCTCGAATTCTCATTTATCTTCGGTAATGGGAGAGTTGGGGACAGAGGCCGTCTGCAATGCG
CGCCATGTTTCAAGGCGTGCGGCAAGGGCCGGGTTATACAGTGCAAGAATGGAGGCGGCCAGCAAGGCGG
CATTTTTGGCGCCGGATGCCCCAATAGCCAAAGTGCCCACAGGCACGCCGCCGGGCATCTGCACAATGGA
AAGCAGGCTGTCCATGCCTTTAAGAGCGCGAGATTCTACTGGAACACCCAGCACGGGCAGGCGTGTCCAT
GCCGCACACATACCCGGCAGAACTGCAGCTCCACCGGCCCCAGCAATAATCACATTCAGGCCGCGTTCGG
CTGCCGTACGCGCATAATCCGCCAACCGGTCTGGCGTACGATGTGCTGAAACAATGAGGGTTTCATGCGG
AATTTCCAGCTCTGTCAGCAATGCGTCTGCATGGCGCATGGTTTCCCAGTCTGACTGGCTGCCCATGATA
ATGCCCACAACGGGGGCAGAGGCTGCTTTATCTTCTAAAGCACTGGAAGCAGAGGGCAGGGGGGCGGTTT
CGCTCATCATATGTATATCTCCTTCTTAAAGTTAAACAAAATTATTTCTAGAGGGAAACCGTTGTGGTCT
CCCTATAGTGAGTCGTATTAATTTCGCGGGATCGAGATCTCGGGCAGCGTTGGGTCCTGGCCACGGGTGC
GCATGATCGTGCTCCTGTCGTTGAGGACCCGGCTAGGCTGGCGGGGTTGCCTTACTGGTTAGCAGAATGA
ATCACCGATACGCGAGCGAACGTGAAGCGACTGCTGCTGCAAAACGTCTGCGACCTGAGCAACAACATGA
ATGGTCTTCGGTTTCCGTGTTTCGTAAAGTCTGGAAACGCGGAAGTCAGCGCCCTGCACCATTATGTTCC
GGATCTGCATCGCAGGATGCTGCTGGCTACCCTGTGGAACACCTACATCTGTATTAACGAAGCGCTGGCA
TTGACCCTGAGTGATTTTTCTCTGGTCCCGCCGCATCCATACCGCCAGTTGTTTACCCTCACAACGTTCC
AGTAACCGGGCATGTTCA
